>Addgene plasmid #55543 | mTurquoise-CIDEB-C-18 | depositor partial sequence | sequence record 85950 | insert sequence
TGCCCTGCCTAGTGACGTCAGATCCGCTAGCGCTACCGGTCGCCACCATGGTGAGCAAGGGCGAGGAGCT
GTTCACCGGGGTGGTGCCCATCCTGGTCGAGCTGGACGGCGACGTAAACGGCCACAAGTTCAGCGTGTCC
GGCGAGGGCGAGGGCGATGCCACCTACGGCAAGCTGACCCTGAAGTTCATCTGCACCACCGGCAAGCTGC
CCGTGCCCTGGCCCACCCTCGTGACCACCCTGTCCTGGGGCGTGCAGTGCTTCGCCCGCTACCCCGACCA
CATGAAGCAGCACGACTTCTTCAAGTCCGCCATGCCCGAAGGCTACGTCCAGGAGCGCACCATCTTCTTC
AAGGACGACGGCAACTACAAGACCCGCGCCGAGGTGAAGTTCGAGGGCGACACCCTGGTGAACCGCATCG
AGCTGAAGGGCATCGACTTCAAGGAGGACGGCAACATCCTGGGGCACAAGCTGGAGTACAACTACATCAG
CGACAACGTCTATATCACCGCCGACAAGCAGAAGAACGGCATCAAGGCCAACTTCAAGATCCGCCACAAC
ATCGAGGACGGCGGCGTGCAGCTCGCCGACCACTACCAGCAGAACACCCCCATCGGCGACGGCCCCGTGC
TGCTGCCCGACAACCACTACCTGAGCACCCAGTCCAAGCTGAGCAAAGACCCCAACGAGAAGCGCGATCA
CATGGTCCTGCTGGAGTTCGTGACCGCCGCCGGGATCACTCTCGGCATGGACGAGCTGTACAAGTCCGGA
CTCAGATCTAGTAGCGGAGGTAGCGCATCCGGCGGAAGCGGAGGAAGCGAGTACCTCTCAGCTCTGAACC
CCAGTGACTTACTCAGGTCAGTATCTAATATAAGCTCGGAGTTTGGACGGAGGGTCTGGACCTCAGCTCC
ACCACCCCAGCGACCTTTCCGTGTCTGTGATCACAAGCGGACCATCCGGAAAGGCCTGACAGCTGCCACC
CGCCAGGAGCTGCTAGCCAAAGCATTGGAGACCCTACTGCTGAATGGAGTGCTAACCCTGGTGCTAGAGG
AGGATGGAACTGCAGTGGACAGTGAGGACTTCTTCCAGCTGCTGGAGGATGACACGTGCCTGATGGTGTT
GCAGTCTGGTCAGAGCTGGAGCCCTACAAGGAGTGGAGTGCTGTCATATGGCCTGGGACGGGAGAGGCCC
AAGCACAGCAAGGACATCGCCCGATTCACCTTTGACGTGTACAAGCAAAACCCTCGAGACCTCTTTGGCA
GCCTGAATGTCAAAGCCACATTCTACGGGCTCTACTCTATGAGTTGTGACTTTCAAGGACTTGGCCCAAA
GAAAGTACTCAGGGAGCTCCTTCGTTGGACCTCCACACTGCTGCAAGGCCTGGGCCATATGTTGCTGGGA
ATTTCCTCCACCCTTCGTCATGCAGTGGAGGGGGCTGAGCAGTGGCAGCAGAAGGGCCGCCTCCATTCCT
ACTAAGGATCCACCGGATCTAGATAACTGATCATAATCAGCCATACCACATTGTAGAAAATAGCC
