>Addgene plasmid #55543 | mTurquoise-CIDEB-C-18 | addgene partial sequence | sequence record 134595 | SV40pA-R 5'-GAAATTTGTGATGCTATTGC-3'
ACAACAATTGCATTCATTTTATGTTTCAGGTTCAGGGGGAGGTGTGGGAGGTTTTTTAAAGCAAGTAAAA
CCTCTACAAATGTGGTATGGCTGATTATGATCAGTTATCTAGATCCGGTGGATCCTTAGTAGGAATGGAG
GCGGCCCTTCTGCTGCCACTGCTCAGCCCCCTCCACTGCATGACGAAGGGTGGAGGAAATTCCCAGCAAC
ATATGGCCCAGGCCTTGCAGCAGTGTGGAGGTCCAACGAAGGAGCTCCCTGAGTACTTTCTTTGGGCCAA
GTCCTTGAAAGTCACAACTCATAGAGTAGAGCCCGTAGAATGTGGCTTTGACATTCAGGCTGCCAAAGAG
GTCTCGAGGGTTTTGCTTGTACACGTCAAAGGTGAATCGGGCGATGTCCTTGCTGTGCTTGGGCCTCTCC
CGTCCCAGGCCATATGACAGCACTCCACTCCTTGTAGGGCTCCAGCTCTGACCAGACTGCAACACCATCA
GGCACGTGTCATCCTCCAGCAGCTGGAAGAAGTCCTCACTGTCCACTGCAGTTCCATCCTCCTCTAGCAC
CAGGGTTAGCACTCCATTCAGCAGTAGGGTCTCCAATGCTTTGGCTAGCAGCTCCTGGCGGGTGGCAGCT
GTCAGGCCTTTCCGGATGGTCCGCTTGTGATCACAGACACGGAAAGGTCGCTGGGGTGGTGGAGCTGAGG
TCCAGACCCTCCGTCCAAACTCCGAGCTTATATTAGATACTGACCTGAGTAAGTCACTGGGGTTCAGAGC
TGAGAGGTACTCGCTTCCTCCGCTTCCGCCGGATGCGCTACCTCCGCTACTAGATCTGAGTCCGGACTTG
TACAGCTCGTCCATGCCGAGAGTGATCC
