[The description below was written by a language model from this plasmid's Addgene catalogue record.]
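Description:
mTurquoise-CIDEB-C-18 is a mammalian expression plasmid built on the mTurquoise-C1 backbone (about 4.75 kb without the insert), designed to produce human CIDEB as a fluorescent fusion protein. It is propagated in E. coli as a high-copy plasmid under kanamycin selection. It also carries a neomycin resistance marker, so transfected mammalian cells can be selected with G418, for example to derive stable lines. No feature table accompanies the record, so the origin of replication and the exact arrangement of the resistance cassette are not documented here.

The insert is the human CIDEB coding sequence (cell death-inducing DFFA-like effector B), expressed from the strong constitutive CMV promoter. The listed 3′ sequencing primer suggests that an SV40 polyadenylation signal lies downstream. The cyan fluorescent protein mTurquoise is supplied by the backbone and sits at the N-terminus of the fusion, with CIDEB joined to its C-terminal end. The "C-18" in the name probably refers to this C1-type orientation and to a linker of 18 residues between the two parts, but the record does not say so explicitly. The cloning method is recorded as unknown.

The stated spectral properties are excitation at 434 nm and emission at 474 nm, which is typical of a cyan reporter. The construct belongs to a series of fluorescent protein fusions intended for live-cell or fixed-cell imaging of subcellular localization. The localization field for this entry is blank, so the expected compartment for the fusion is not given. It would typically be used to visualise CIDEB distribution and dynamics in transfected mammalian cells, alone or alongside spectrally distinct fluorescent markers.
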