Addgene plasmid #55543: mTurquoise-CIDEB-C-18
Purpose: Localization: , Excitation: 434, Emission: 474
Depositing lab: Michael Davidson. Depositing organization: Florida State University, Tallahassee.
Backbone
  Vector backbone: mTurquoise-C1
  Backbone size w/o insert (bp): 4750
  Vector type: Mammalian Expression
  Selectable markers: Neomycin (select with G418)
Growth in bacteria
  Bacterial resistance: Kanamycin, 50 μg/mL
  Growth temperature: 37°C
  Growth strain: DH5alpha
  Copy number: High Copy
Gene/Insert
  Gene/Insert name: CIDEB (alt names: Cell-Death Inducing DFFA; NM_014430.2)
  Species: H. sapiens (human)
  Entrez Gene: CIDEB
  Promoter: CMV
  Tag / fusion protein: mTurquoise (N terminal on backbone)
  Cloning method: Unknown
  Sequencing primers: 5′ CMV-F; 3′ SV40pA-R
Terms and licenses: Academic/Nonprofit Terms; Industry Terms
Depositor comments: Cell-Death Inducing DFFA. Excitation = 434; Emission = 474
How to cite: mTurquoise-CIDEB-C-18 was a gift from Michael Davidson (Addgene plasmid # 55543 ; http://n2t.net/addgene:55543 ; RRID:Addgene_55543)
